>Addgene plasmid #134196 | pDK366 | addgene full sequence | sequence record 272871 | Addgene NGS Result
CTGCAGCCTGAATATGGGCCAAACAGGATATCTGTGGTAAGCAGTTCCTGCCCCGGCTCAGGGCCAAGAA
CAGATGGAACAGCTGAATATGGGCCAAACAGGATATCTGTGGTAAGCAGTTCCTGCCCCGGCTCAGGGCC
AAGAACAGATGGTCCCCAGATGCGGTCCAGCCCTCAGCAGTTTCTAGAGAACCATCAGATGTTTCCAGGG
TGCCCCAAGGACCTGAAATGACCCTGTGCCTTATTTGAACTAACCAATCAGTTCGCTTCTCGCTTCTGTT
CGCGCGCTTCTGCTCCCCGAGCTCAATAAAAGAGCCCACAACCCCTCACTCGGGGCGCCAGTCCTCCGAT
TGACTGAGTCGCCCGGGTACCCGTGTATCCAATAAACCCTCTTGCAGTTGCATCCGACTTGTGGTCTCGC
TGTTCCTTGGGAGGGTCTCCTCTGAGTGATTGACTACCCGTCAGCGGGGGTCTTTCATTTGGGGGCTCGT
CCGGGATCGGGAGACCCCTGCCCAGGGACCACCGACCCACCACCGGGAGGCAAGCTGGCCAGCAACTTAT
CTGTGTCTGTCCGATTGTCTAGTGTCTATGACTGATTTTATGCGCCTGCGTCGGTACTAGTTAGCTAACT
AGCTCTGTATCTGGCGGACCCGTGGTGGAACTGACGAGTTCTGAACACCCGGCCGCAACCCTGGGAGACG
TCCCAGGGACTTTGGGGGCCGTTTTTGTGGCCCGACCTGAGGAAGGGAGTCGATGTGGAATCCGACCCCG
TCAGGATATGTGGTTCTGGTAGGAGACGAGAACCTAAAACAGTTCCCGCCTCCGTCTGAATTTTTGCTTT
CGGTTTGGAACCGAAGCCGCGCGTCTTGTCTGCTGCAGCGCTGCAGCATCGTTCTGTGTTGTCTCTGTCT
GACTGTGTTTCTGTATTTGTCTGAAAATTAGGGCCAGACTGTTACCACTCCCTTAAGTTTGACCTTAGGT
CACTGGAAAGATGTCGAGCGGATCGCTCACAACCAGTCGGTAGATGTCAAGAAGAGACGTTGGGTTACCT
TCTGCTCTGCAGAATGGCCAACCTTTAACGTCGGATGGCCGCGAGACGGCACCTTTAACCGAGACCTCAT
CACCCAGGTTAAGATCAAGGTCTTTTCACCTGGCCCGCATGGACACCCAGACCAGGTCCCCTACATCGTG
ACCTGGGAAGCCTTGGCTTTTGACCCCCCTCCCTGGGTCAAGCCCTTTGTACACCCTAAGCCTCCGCCTC
CTCTTCCTCCATCCGCCCCGTCTCTCCCCCTTGAACCTCCTCGTTCGACCCCGCCTCGATCCTCCCTTTA
TCCAGCCCTCACTCCTTCTCTAGGCGCCGGCCGGATCCTCGAGGCCACCATGACCAGTGTGGTTAAGACA
GTGTATAGCCTGCAGCCCCCCTCTGCGCTGAGCGGCGGCCAGCCGGCAGACACACAAACTCGGGCCACTT
CTAAGAGTCTCTTACCTGTTAGGTCCAAAGAAGTCGATGTTTCCAAACAGCTTCATTCAGGAGGTCCAGA
GAATGATGTTACAAAAATCACCAAACTGAGACGAGAGAATGGGCAAATGAAAGCTACTGACACTGCCACC
GACGATAACGTGGACGATGGATATGACCCTTTATCCAAGCAAAAATCAGAGGAAGAGCTCAAGGACAAGA
ACCAGCTGTTAGAAGCCGTCAACAAGCAGTTGCACCAGAAGTTGACTGAAACTCAGGGAGAGCTGAAGGA
CCTGACCCAGAAGGTAGAGCTGCTGGAGAAGTTTCGGGACAACTGTTTGGCAATTTTGGAGAGCAAGGGC
CTTGATCCAGCTTTAGGCAGTGAGACCCTGGCATCACGACAAGAATCCACTACTGATCACATGGACTCTA
TGTTGCTGTTAGAAACTTTGCAAGAGGAGCTGAAGCTTTTTAACGAAACAGCCAAAAAGCAGATGGAGGA
GTTACAGGCCTTAAAGGTAAAGCTGGAGATGAAAGAGGAGCGCGTGAGGTTTTTGGAACAGCAAACCTTA
TGTAACAATCAAGTAAATGATTTAACAACAGCCCTTAAGGAAATGGAGCAGCTATTAGAAATGGGCCGCG
GCAGCAGCCATCATCATCATCATCACAGCAGCGGCCTGGAAGTTCTGTTCCAGGGGCCCCTGGAAGTTCT
GTTCCAGGGGCCCTCCGGAGGGATGGTGAGCAAGGGCGAGGAGCTGTTCACCGGGGTGGTGCCCATCCTG
GTCGAGCTGGACGGCGACGTAAACGGCCACAAGTTCAGCGTGTCCGGCGAGGGCGAGGGCGATGCCACCT
ACGGCAAGCTGACCCTGAAGTTCATCTGCACCACCGGCAAGCTGCCCGTGCCCTGGCCCACCCTCGTGAC
CACCCTGACCTACGGCGTGCAGTGCTTCAGCCGCTACCCCGACCACATGAAGCAGCACGACTTCTTCAAG
TCCGCCATGCCCGAAGGCTACGTCCAGGAGCGCACCATCTTCTTCAAGGACGACGGCAACTACAAGACCC
GCGCCGAGGTGAAGTTCGAGGGCGACACCCTGGTGAACCGCATCGAGCTGAAGGGCATCGACTTCAAGGA
GGACGGCAACATCCTGGGGCACAAGCTGGAGTACAACTACAACAGCCACAACGTCTATATCATGGCCGAC
AAGCAGAAGAACGGCATCAAGGTGAACTTCAAGATCCGCCACAACATCGAGGACGGCAGCGTGCAGCTCG
CCGACCACTACCAGCAGAACACCCCCATCGGCGACGGCCCCGTGCTGCTGCCCGACAACCACTACCTGAG
CACCCAGTCCGCCCTGAGCAAAGACCCCAACGAGAAGCGCGATCACATGGTCCTGCTGGAGTTCGTGACC
GCCACCGGGATCACTCTTGGCATGGACGAGCTGTACAAGTAAAGATCCACCGGATCTAGATAACTGATCA
TAATCAGCCATACCACATTTGTAGAGGTTTTACTTGCTTTAAAAAACCTCCCACACCTCCCCCTGAACCT
GAAACATAAAATGAATGCAATTCGCCAGCACAGTGGTCGACCCTGTGGAATGTGTGTCAGTTAGGGTGTG
GAAAGTCCCCAGGCTCCCCAGCAGGCAGAAGTATGCAAAGCATGCATCTCAATTAGTCAGCAACCAGGTG
TGGAAAGTCCCCAGGCTCCCCAGCAGGCAGAAGTATGCAAAGCATGCATCTCAATTAGTCAGCAACCATA
GTCCCGCCCCTAACTCCGCCCATCCCGCCCCTAACTCCGCCCAGTTCCGCCCATTCTCCGCCCCATGGCT
GACTAATTTTTTTTATTTATGCAGAGGCCGAGGCCGCCTCGGCCTCTGAGCTATTCCAGAAGTAGTGAGG
AGGCTTTTTTGGAGGCCTAGGCTTTTGCAAAAAGCTTCATGGCCAAGCCTYTGWNCTMWWSMAGAAKTAR
TGAGGAGGCTTTTTTGGAGGCCTAGGCTTTTGCAAAAAGCTTCATGGCCAAGCCTTTGTCTCAAGAAGAA
TCCACCCTCATTGAAAGAGCAACGGCTACAATCAACAGCATCCCCATCTCTGAAGACTACAGCGTCGCCA
GCGCAGCTCTCTCTAGCGACGGCCGCATCTTCACTGGTGTCAATGTATATCATTTTACTGGGGGACCTTG
TGCAGAACTCGTGGTGCTGGGCACTGCTGCTGCTGCGGCAGCTGGCAACCTGACTTGTATCGTCGCGATC
GGAAATGAGAACAGGGGCATCTTGAGCCCCTGCGGACGGTGCCGACAGGTGCTTCTCGATCTGCATCCTG
GGATCAAAGCCATAGTGAAGGACAGTGATGGACAGCCGACGGCAGTTGGGATTCGTGAATTGCTGCCCTC
TGGTTATGTGTGGGAGGGCTAAGATCGATAAAATAAAAGATTTTATTTAGTCTCCAGAAAAAGGGGGGAA
TGAAAGACCCCACCTGTAGGTTTGGCAAGCTAGCTTAAGTAACGCCATTTTGCAAGGCATGGAAAAATAC
ATAACTGAGAATAGAGAAGTTCAGATCAAGGTCAGGAACAGATGGAACAGCTGAATATGGGCCAAACAGG
ATATCTGTGGTAAGCAGTTCCTGCCCCGGCTCAGGGCCAAGAACAGATGGAACAGCTGAATATGGGCCAA
ACAGGATATCTGTGGTAAGCAGTTCCTGCCCCGGCTCAGGGCCAAGAACAGATGGTCCCCAGATGCGGTC
CAGCCCTCAGCAGTTTCTAGAGAACCATCAGATGTTTCCAGGGTGCCCCAAGGACCTGAAATGACCCTGT
GCCTTATTTGAACTAACCAATCAGTTCGCTTCTCGCTTCTGTTCGCGCGCTTCTGCTCCCCGAGCTCAAT
AAAAGAGCCCACAACCCCTCACTCGGGGCGCCAGTCCTCCGATTGACTGAGTCGCCCGGGTACCCGTGTA
TCCAATAAACCCTCTTGCAGTTGCATCCGACTTGTGGTCTCGCTGTTCCTTGGGAGGGTCTCCTCTGAGT
GAKTGWMTMCMMKWMASCSKSKKKCAGTTGCATCCGACTTGTGGTCTCGCTGTTCCTTGGGAGGGTCTCC
TCTGAGTGATTGACTACCCGTCAGCGGGGGTCTTTCACATGCAGCATGTATCAAAATTAATTTGGTTTTT
TTTCTTAAGTATTTACATTAAATGGCCATAGTTGCATTAATGAATCGGCCAACGCGCGGGGAGAGGCGGT
TTGCGTATTGGGCGCTCTTCCGCTTCCTCGCTCACTGACTCGCTGCGCTCGGTCGTTCGGCTGCGGCGAG
CGGTATCAGCTCACTCAAAGGCGGTAATACGGTTATCCACAGAATCAGGGGATAACGCAGGAAAGAACAT
GTGAGCAAAAGGCCAGCAAAAGGCCAGGAACCGTAAAAAGGCCGCGTTGCTGGCGTTTTTCCATAGGCTC
CGCCCCCCTGACGAGCATCACAAAAATCGACGCTCAAGTCAGAGGTGGCGAAACCCGACAGGACTATAAA
GATACCAGGCGTTTCCCCCTGGAAGCTCCCTCGTGCGCTCTCCTGTTCCGACCCTGCCGCTTACCGGATA
CCTGTCCGCCTTTCTCCCTTCGGGAAGCGTGGCGCTTTCTCATAGCTCACGCTGTAGGTATCTCAGTTCG
GTGTAGGTCGTTCGCTCCAAGCTGGGCTGTGTGCACGAACCCCCCGTTCAGCCCGACCGCTGCGCCTTAT
CCGGTAACTATCGTCTTGAGTCCAACCCGGTAAGACACGACTTATCGCCACTGGCAGCAGCCACTGGTAA
CAGGATTAGCAGAGCGAGGTATGTAGGCGGTGCTACAGAGTTCTTGAAGTGGTGGCCTAACTACGGCTAC
ACTAGAAGAACAGTATTTGGTATCTGCGCTCTGCTGAAGCCAGTTACCTTCGGAAAAAGAGTTGGTAGCT
CTTGATCCGGCAAACAAACCACCGCTGGTAGCGGTGGTTTTTTTGTTTGCAAGCAGCAGATTACGCGCAG
AAAAAAAGGATCTCAAGAAGATCCTTTGATCTTTTCTACGGGGTCTGACGCTCAGTGGAACGAAAACTCA
CGTTAAGGGATTTTGGTCATGAGATTATCAAAAAGGATCTTCACCTAGATCCTTTTGCGGCCGCAAATCA
ATCTAAAGTATATATGWSWAWMYWWRGTMTRWMWGAGTAAACTTGGTCTGACAGTTACCAATGCTTAATC
AGTGAGGCACCTATCTCAGCGATCTGTCTATTTCGTTCATCCATAGTTGCCTGACTCCCCGTCGTGTAGA
TAACTACGATACGGGAGGGCTTACCATCTGGCCCCAGTGCTGCAATGATACCGCGAGACCCACGCTCACC
GGCTCCAGATTTATCAGCAATAAACCAGCCAGCCGGAAGGGCCGAGCGCAGAAGTGGTCCTGCAACTTTA
TCCGCCTCCATCCAGTCTATTAATTGTTGCCGGGAAGCTAGAGTAAGTAGTTCGCCAGTTAATAGTTTGC
GCAACGTTGTTGCCATTGCTACAGGCATCGTGGTGTCACGCTCGTCGTTTGGTATGGCTTCATTCAGCTC
CGGTTCCCAACGATCAAGGCGAGTTACATGATCCCCCATGTTGTGCAAAAAAGCGGTTAGCTCCTTCGGT
CCTCCGATCGTTGTCAGAAGTAAGTTGGCCGCAGTGTTATCACTCATGGTTATGGCAGCACTGCATAATT
CTCTTACTGTCATGCCATCCGTAAGATGCTTTTCTGTGACTGGTGAGTACTCAACCAAGTCATTCTGAGA
ATAGTGTATGCGGCGACCGAGTTGCTCTTGCCCGGCGTCAATACGGGATAATACCGCGCCACATAGCAGA
ACTTTAAAAGTGCTCATCATTGGAAAACGTTCTTCGGGGCGAAAACTCTCAAGGATCTTACCGCTGTTGA
GATCCAGTTCGATGTAACCCACTCGTGCACCCAACTGATCTTCAGCATCTTTTACTTTCACCAGCGTTTC
TGGGTGAGCAAAAACAGGAAGGCAAAATGCCGCAAAAAAGGGAATAAGGGCGACACGGAAATGTTGAATA
CTCATACTCTTCCTTTTTCAATATTATTGAAGCATTTATCAGGGTTATTGTCTCATGAGCGGATACATAT
TTGAATGTATTTAGAAAAATAAACAAATAGGGGTTCCGCGCACATTTCCCCGAAAAGTGCCAC
Features (pLannotate 1.2.2; 16 found; start..end, strand, type, name):
      8..477     +  LTR            LTR: long terminal repeat from Moloney murine leukemia virus
    601..875     +  misc_feature   MESV Ψ (fragment): packaging signal of murine embryonic stem cell virus
    942..1358    +  CDS            gag (truncated): truncated Moloney murine leukemia virus (MMLV) gag gene lacking the start codon
   1377..2093    +  CDS            KNSTRN (fragment): SKAP_HUMAN - Also known as C15orf23 From Homo sapiens (Human).
   2109..2125    +  CDS            capTEV™ (fragment): composite tag for in vivo biotinylation, TEV protease cleavage, and 6xHis tagging
   2193..2912    +  CDS            EGFP: the original enhanced GFP (Yang et al., 1996) mammalian codon-optimized
   2935..3019    +  CDS            large T antigen (fragment): large T antigen from SV40 (simian virus 40)
   3062..3391    +  promoter       SV40 promoter: SV40 enhancer and early promoter
   3423..3466    +  promoter       SV40 promoter (fragment): SV40 early promoter
   3474..3872    +  CDS            BSD: blasticidin S deaminase; Aspergillus terreus BSD; confers resistance to blasticidin
   3919..4485    +  LTR            LTR: long terminal repeat from Moloney murine leukemia virus
   4508..4569    +  LTR            5' LTR (truncated) (fragment): truncated long terminal repeat from Moloney murine sarcoma virus
   4653..4705    -  CDS            lacI (fragment): lac repressor; lacI; The lac repressor binds to the lac operator to inhibit transcription in E. coli. This inhibition can be relieved by adding lactose or isopropyl-β-D-thiogalactopyranoside (IPTG).
   4888..5476    -  rep_origin     ori: high-copy-number ColE1/pMB1/pBR322/pUC origin of replication
   5655..6515    -  CDS            AmpR: β-lactamase; bla; confers resistance to ampicillin, carbenicillin, and related antibiotics
   6516..6620    -  promoter       AmpR promoter: bla
