[The description below was written by a language model from this plasmid's Addgene catalogue record and pLannotate feature annotations shown in this document.]
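Description:
pDK366 is a Moloney murine leukemia virus-based retroviral vector for stable expression of a mutant human SKAP (KNSTRN) protein in mammalian cells, built on the pic242 backbone. In bacteria it is a high-copy plasmid carrying a ColE1/pUC-type origin and an ampicillin resistance gene (β-lactamase) under its own bla promoter. The transferable region is bounded by MMLV long terminal repeats and includes a packaging signal (annotated as an MESV Ψ fragment) followed by a truncated gag segment lacking its start codon, an arrangement that allows the genomic RNA to be efficiently packaged into virions when the missing viral proteins are provided in trans by a packaging system.

The payload is a SKAP coding sequence described as the "alternate start" form bearing 5xRD mutations and a "G5 hardened" change; the record does not define these alterations further. It is fused at its C terminus to a LAP tag, which in the feature table appears as a short fragment matching a TEV-cleavage composite tag followed by EGFP. LAP tags of this kind serve both for fluorescence localization and for affinity purification. No dedicated internal promoter is annotated upstream of the fusion, so expression is presumably driven from the 5' LTR. Downstream, an SV40 enhancer/early promoter drives blasticidin S deaminase, allowing blasticidin selection of transduced cells. Short annotated fragments of SV40 large T antigen and lacI are probably residual backbone sequence. The associated study concerns a mitotic SKAP isoform acting at astral microtubule plus ends in spindle positioning, so the construct is suited to generating cell lines expressing GFP-tagged mutant SKAP for such analyses.
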