Addgene plasmid #134196: pDK366
Purpose: Retroviral plasmid with SKAP insert
Depositing lab: Iain Cheeseman. Depositing organization: Whitehead Institute for Biomedical Research. Publication: A mitotic SKAP isoform regulates spindle positioning at astral microtubule plus ends. Kern DM, Nicholls PK, Page DC, Cheeseman IM. J Cell Biol. 2016 May 9;213(3):315-28. doi: 10.1083/jcb.201510117. Epub 2016 May 2. PubMed 27138257.
Backbone
  Vector backbone: pic242
  Backbone manufacturer: Iain Cheeseman & Arshad Desai (Addgene plasmid # 44432)
  Vector type: Mammalian Expression, Retroviral
Growth in bacteria
  Bacterial resistance: Ampicillin, 100 μg/mL
  Growth temperature: 37°C
  Growth strain: NEB Stable
  Copy number: High Copy
Gene/Insert
  Gene/Insert name: 5xRD SKAP Alternate Start- LAP (with G5 hardeneded)
  Species: H. sapiens (human)
  Mutation: 5xRD, Alternate Start, G5 hardeneded
  Entrez Gene: KNSTRN (a.k.a. C15orf23, HSD11, SKAP, TRAF4AF1)
  Tag / fusion protein: LAP (GFP) (C terminal on insert)
  Cloning method: Restriction Enzyme; 5′ cloning site unknown (unknown if destroyed); 3′ cloning site unknown (unknown if destroyed)
Terms and licenses: Academic/Nonprofit Terms; Industry Terms: Not Available to Industry
How to cite: pDK366 was a gift from Iain Cheeseman (Addgene plasmid # 134196 ; http://n2t.net/addgene:134196 ; RRID:Addgene_134196)
